>Addgene plasmid #89318 | pCMV-Tag/C448Y with 5'UTR | addgene full sequence | sequence record 176113 | Addgene NGS Result
CGTTACATAACTTACGGTAAATGGCCCGCCTGGCTGACCGCCCAACGACCCCCGCCCATTGACGTCAATA
ATGACGTATGTTCCCATAGTAACGCCAATAGGGACTTTCCATTGACGTCAATGGGTGGAGTATTTACGGT
AAACTGCCCACTTGGCAGTACATCAAGTGTATCATATGCCAAGTACGCCCCCTATTGACGTCAATGACGG
TAAATGGCCCGCCTGGCATTATGCCCAGTACATGACCTTATGGGACTTTCCTACTTGGCAGTACATCTAC
GTATTAGTCATCGCTATTACCATGGTGATGCGGTTTTGGCAGTACATCAATGGGCGTGGATAGCGGTTTG
ACTCACGGGGATTTCCAAGTCTCCACCCCATTGACGTCAATGGGAGTTTGTTTTGGCACCAAAATCAACG
GGACTTTCCAAAATGTCGTAACAACTCCGCCCCATTGACGCAAATGGGCGGTAGGCGTGTACGGTGGGAG
GTCTATATAAGCAGAGCTGGTTTAGTGAACCGTCAGATCCGCTAGCGATTACGCCAAGCTCGAAATTAAC
CCTCACTAAAGGGAACAAAAGCTGGAGGACCCACGCGTCCGGGCCCGAGCCACCGACTGCAGGAGGAGAA
GGGGTTGTGCTCCTGGCCGAGGAAGGAGAAAGGGGCGGGGCCGGCGGGCAGCGTGCGGCAGTGCGGAGCT
CCTGAGACCGGCGGGCACACGGGGGTCTGTGGCCCCCGCCGTAGCAGTGGCTGCCGCCGTCGCTTGGTTC
CCGTCGGTCTGCGGGAGGCGGGTTATGGCGGCGGCGGCAGTGAGAGCTGTGAATGAATTCTCCGGGTGGA
CGAGGGAAGAAGAAAGGCTCCGGCGGCGCCAGCAACCCGGTGCCTCCCAGGCCTCCGCCCCCTTGCCTGG
CCCCCGCCCCTCCCGCCGCCGGGCCGGCCCCTCCGCCCGAGTCGCCGCATAAGCGGAACCTGTACTATTT
CTCCTACCCGCTGTTTGTAGGCTTCGCGCTGCTGCGTTTGGTCGCCTTCCACCTGGGGCTCCTCTTCGTG
TGGCTCTGCCAGCGCTTCTCCCGCGCCCTCATGGCAGCCAAGAGGAGCTCCGGGGCCGCGCCAGCACCTG
CCTCGGCCTCGGCCCCGGCGCCGGTGCCGGGCGGCGAGGCCGAGCGCGTCCGAGTCTTCCACAAACAGGC
CTTCGAGTACATCTCCATTGCCCTGCGCATCGATGAGGATGAGAAAGCAGGACAGAAGGAGCAAGCTGTG
GAATGGTATAAGAAAGGTATTGAAGAACTGGAAAAAGGAATAGCTGTTATAGTTACAGGACAAGGTGAAC
AGTGTGAAAGAGCTAGACGCCTTCAAGCTAAAATGATGACTAATTTGGTTATGGCCAAGGACCGCTTACA
ACTTCTAGAGAAGATGCAACCAGTTTTGCCATTTTCCAAGTCACAAACGGACGTCTATAATGACAGTACT
AACTTGGCATGCCGCAATGGACATCTCCAGTCAGAAAGTGGAGCTGTTCCAAAAAGAAAAGACCCCTTAA
CACACACTAGTAATTCACTGCCTCGTTCAAAAACAGTTATGAAAACTGGATCTGCAGGCCTTTCAGGCCA
CCATAGAGCACCTAGTTACAGTGGTTTATCCATGGTTTCTGGAGTGAAACAGGGATCTGGTCCTGCTCCT
ACCACTCATAAGGGTACTCCGAAAACAAATAGGACAAATAAACCTTCTACCCCTACAACTGCTACTCGTA
AGAAAAAAGACTTGAAGAATTTTAGGAATGTGGACAGCAACCTTGCTAACCTTATAATGAATGAAATTGT
GGACAATGGAACAGCTGTTAAATTTGATGATATAGCTGGTCAAGACTTGGCAAAACAAGCATTGCAAGAA
ATTGTTATTCTTCCTTCTCTGAGGCCTGAGTTGTTCACAGGGCTTAGAGCTCCTGCCAGAGGGCTGTTAC
TCTTTGGTCCACCTGGGAATGGGAAGACAATGCTGGCTAAAGCAGTAGCTGCAGAATCGAATGCAACCTT
CTTTAATATAAGTGCTGCAAGTTTAACTTCAAAATACGTGGGAGAAGGAGAGAAATTGGTGAGGGCTCTT
TTTGCTGTGGCTCGAGAACTTCAACCTTCTATAATTTTTATAGATGAAGTTGATAGCCTTTTGTATGAAA
GAAGAGAAGGGGAGCACGATGCTAGTAGACGCCTAAAAACTGAATTTCTAATAGAATTTGATGGTGTACA
GTCTGCTGGAGATGACAGAGTACTTGTAATGGGTGCAACTAATAGGCCACAAGAGCTTGATGAGGCTGTT
CTCAGGCGTTTCATCAAACGGGTATATGTGTCTTTACCAAATGAGGAGACAAGACTACTTTTGCTTAAAA
ATCTGTTATGTAAACAAGGAAGTCCATTGACCCAAAAAGAACTAGCACAACTTGCTAGAATGACTGATGG
ATACTCAGGAAGTGACCTAACAGCTTTGGCAAAAGATGCAGCACTGGGTCCTATCCGAGAACTAAAACCA
GAACAGGTGAAGAATATGTCTGCCAGTGAGATGAGAAATATTCGATTATCTGACTTCACTGAATCCTTGA
AAAAAATAAAACGCAGCGTCAGCCCTCAAACTTTAGAAGCGTACATACGTTGGAACAAGGACTTTGGAGA
TACCACTGTTTAAGGAAATACCTTTGTAAACCTGCAGAACATTTTACTTAAAAGAGGAAACACAAGATCC
CCCGGGCTGCAGGAATTCGATATCAAGCTTATCGATACCGTCGACCTCGAGGGGGGGCCCGGTACCTTAA
TTAATTAAGGTACCAGGTAAGTGTACCCAATTCGCCCTATAGTGAGTCGTATTACAATTCACTCGATCGC
CCTTCCCAACAGTTGCGCAGCCTGAATGGCGAATGGAGATCCAATTTTTAAGTGTATAATGTGTTAAACT
ACTGATTCTAATTGTTTGTGTATTTTAGATTCACAGTCCCAAGGCTCATTTCAGGCCCCTCAGTCCTCAC
AGTCTGTTCATGATCATAATCAGCCATACCACATTTGTAGAGGTTTTACTTGCTTTAAAAAACCTCCCAC
ACCTCCCCCTGAACCTGAAACATAAAATGAATGCAATTGTTGTTGTTAACTTGTTTATTGCAGCTTATAA
TGGTTACAAATAAAGCAATAGCATCACAAATTTCACAAATAAAGCATTTTTTTCACTGCATTCTAGTTGT
GGTTTGTCCAAACTCATCAATGTATCTTAACGCGTAAATTGTAAGCGTTAATATTTTGTTAAAATTCGCG
TTAAATTTTTGTTAAATCAGCTCATTTTTTAACCAATAGGCCGAAATCGGCAAAATCCCTTATAAATCAA
AAGAATAGACCGAGATAGGGT
[37 nt withheld, positions 3382-3418]
AAAGAACGTGGACTCCAACGTCAAAGG
[49 nt withheld, positions 3446-3494]
T
[91 nt withheld, positions 3496-3586]
G
[124 nt withheld, positions 3588-3711]
CAGGTGGCACTTTTCGGGGAAATGTGCGCGGAACCCCTATTTGTTTATTTTTCTAAATACATTCAAATAT
GTATCCGCTCATGAGACAATAACCCTGATAAATGCTTCAATAATATTGAAAAAGGAAGAATCCTGAGGCG
GAAAGAACCAGCTGTGGAATGTGTGTCAGTTAGGGTGTGGAAAGTCCCCAGGCTCCCCAGCAGGCAGAAG
TATGCAAAGCATGCATCTCAATTAGTCAGCAACCAGGTGTGGAAAGTCCCCAGGCTCCCCAGCAGGCAGA
AGTATGCAAAGCATGCATCTCAATTAGTCAGCAACCATAGTCCCGCCCCTAACTCCGCCCATCCCGCCCC
TAACTCCGCCCAGTTCCGCCCATTCTCCGCCCCATGGCTGACTAATTTTTTTTATTTATGCAGAGGCCGA
GGCCGCCTCGGCCTCTGAGCTATTCCAGAAGTAGTGAGGAGGCTTTTTTGGAGGCCTAGGCTTTTGCAAA
GATCGATCAAGAGACAGGATGAGGATCGTTTCGCATGATTGAACAAGATGGATTGCACGCAGGTTCTCCG
GCCGCTTGGGTGGAGAGGCTATTCGGCTATGACTGGGCACAACAGACAATCGGCTGCTCTGATGCCGCCG
TGTTCCGGCTGTCAGCGCAGGGGCGCCCGGTTCTTTTTGTCAAGACCGACCTGTCCGGTGCCCTGAATGA
ACTGCAAGACGAGGCAGCGCGGCTATCGTGGCTGGCCACGACGGGCGTTCCTTGCGCAGCTGTGCTCGAC
GTTGTCACTGAAGCGGGAAGGGACTGGCTGCTATTGGGCGAAGTGCCGGGGCAGGATCTCCTGTCATCTC
ACCTTGCTCCTGCCGAGAAAGTATCCATCATGGCTGATGCAATGCGGCGGCTGCATACGCTTGATCCGGC
TACCTGCCCATTCGACCACCAAGCGAAACATCGCATCGAGCGAGCACGTACTCGGATGGAAGCCGGTCTT
GTCGATCAGGATGATCTGGACGAAGAACATCAGGGGCTCGCGCCAGCCGAACTGTTCGCCAGGCTCAAGG
CGAGCATGCCCGACGGCGAGGATCTCGTCGTGACCCATGGCGATGCCTGCTTGCCGAATATCATGGTGGA
AAATGGCCGCTTTTCTGGATTCATCGACTGTGGCCGGCTGGGTGTGGCGGACCGCTATCAGGACATAGCG
TTGGCTACCCGTGATATTGCTGAAGAACTTGGCGGCGAATGGGCTGACCGCTTCCTCGTGCTTTACGGTA
TCGCCGCTCCCGATTCGCAGCGCATCGCCTTCTATCGCCTTCTTGACGAGTTCTTCTGAGCGGGACTCTG
GGGTTCGAAATGACCGACCAAGCGACGCCCAACCTGCCATCACGAGATTTCGATTCCACCGCCGCCTTCT
ATGAAAGGTTGGGCTTCGGAATCGTTTTCCGGGACGCCGGCTGGATGATCCTCCAGCGCGGGGATCTCAT
GCTGGAGTTCTTCGCCCACCCTAGGGGGAGGCTAACTGAAACACGGAAGGAGACAATACCGGAAGGAACC
CGCGCTATGACGGCAATAAAAAGACAGAATAAAACGCACGGTGTTGGGTCGTTTGTTCATAAACGCGGGG
TTCGGTCCCAGGGCTGGCACTCTGTCGATACCCCACCGAGACCCCATTGGGGCCAATACGCCCGCGTTTC
TTCCTTTTCCCCACCCCACCCCCCAAGTTCGGGTGAAGGCCCAGGGCTCGCAGCCAACGTCGGGGCGGCA
GGCCCTGCCATAGCCTCAGGTTACTCATATATACTTTAGATTGATTTAAAACTTCATTTTTAATTTAAAA
GGATCTAGGTGAAGATCCTTTTTGATAATCTCATGACCAAAATCCCTTAACGTGAGTTTTCGTTCCACTG
AGCGTCAGACCCCGTAGAAAAGATCAAAGGATCTTCTTGAGATCCTTTTTTTCTGCGCGTAATCTGCTGC
TTGCAAACAAAAAAACCACCGCTACCAGCGGTGGTTTGTTTGCCGGATCAAGAGCTACCAACTCTTTTTC
CGAAGGTAACTGGCTTCAGCAGAGCGCAGATACCAAATACTGTTCTTCTAGTGTAGCCGTAGTTAGGCCA
CCACTTCAAGAACTCTGTAGCACCGCCTACATACCTCGCTCTGCTAATCCTGTTACCAGTGGCTGCTGCC
AGTGGCGATAAGTCGTGTCTTACCGGGTTGGACTCAAGACGATAGTTACCGGATAAGGCGCAGCGGTCGG
GCTGAACGGGGGGTTCGTGCACACAGCCCAGCTTGGAGCGAACGACCTACACCGAACTGAGATACCTACA
GCGTGAGCTATGAGAAAGCGCCACGCTTCCCGAAGGGAGAAAGGCGGACAGGTATCCGGTAAGCGGCAGG
GTCGGAACAGGAGAGCGCACGAGGGAGCTTCCAGGGGGAAACGCCTGGTATCTTTATAGTCCTGTCGGGT
TTCGCCACCTCTGACTTGAGCGTCGATTTTTGTGATGCTCGTCAGGGGGGCGGAGCCTATGGAAAAACGC
CAGCAACGCGGCCTTTTTACGGTTCCTGGCCTTTTGCTGGCCTTTTGCTCACATGTTCTTTCCTGCGTTA
TCCCCTGATTCTGTGGATAACCGTATTACCGCCATGCATTAGTTATTAATAGTAATCAATTACGGGGTCA
TTAGTTCATAGCCCATATATGGAGTTCCG
Features (pLannotate 1.2.2; 19 found; start..end, strand, type, name):
      1..304     +  enhancer       CMV enhancer: human cytomegalovirus immediate early enhancer
    305..508     +  promoter       CMV promoter: human cytomegalovirus (CMV) immediate early promoter
    554..572     +  promoter       T3 promoter: promoter for bacteriophage T3 RNA polymerase
    823..2670    +  CDS            SPAST: SPAST_HUMAN - Also known as ADPSP, FSP2, KIAA1083 From Homo sapiens (Human).
   2726..2796    +  misc_feature   MCS (fragment): pBluescript multiple cloning site
   2836..2854    -  promoter       T7 promoter: promoter for bacteriophage T7 RNA polymerase
   2864..2903    +  CDS            lacZα (fragment): LacZα fragment of β-galactosidase; lacZ fragment
   2913..2968    +  intron         small t intron (fragment): SV40 (simian virus 40) small t antigen intron
   2968..3105    +  CDS            large T antigen (fragment): large T antigen from SV40 (simian virus 40)
   3128..3249    +  polyA_signal   SV40 poly(A) signal: SV40 polyadenylation signal
   3283..3711    -  rep_origin     f1 ori (sequence partly withheld): f1 bacteriophage origin of replication; arrow indicates direction of (+) strand synthesis
   3738..3840    +  promoter       AmpR promoter: bla
   3844..4201    +  promoter       SV40 promoter: SV40 enhancer and early promoter
   4236..5030    +  CDS            NeoR/KanR: aminoglycoside phosphotransferase from Tn5; aph(3')-II (or nptII); confers resistance to neomycin, kanamycin, and G418 (Geneticin®)
   5051..5203    +  CDS            ble (fragment): BLE_KLEPN - Experimental evidence at protein level: Swiss-Prot protein existence level 1. Binding protein with a strong affinity to the bleomycin family of antibiotics. Binds to CL990; an antimitotic-antibiotic compound. From Klebsiella pneumoniae.
   5262..5309    +  polyA_signal   HSV TK poly(A) signal: herpes simplex virus thymidine kinase polyadenylation signal (Cole and Stacy, 1985)
   5400..5416    -  polyA_signal   bGH poly(A) signal (fragment): bovine growth hormone polyadenylation signal
   5638..6226    +  rep_origin     ori: high-copy-number ColE1/pMB1/pBR322/pUC origin of replication
   6341..6400    +  enhancer       CMV enhancer (fragment): human cytomegalovirus immediate early enhancer
