[The description below was written by a language model from this plasmid's Addgene catalogue record and pLannotate feature annotations shown in this document.]
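Description:
pCMV-Tag/C448Y with 5'UTR is a mammalian expression plasmid of about 6.4 kb, built on the Stratagene pCMV-Tag backbone and carrying human spastin (SPAST) cDNA with the pathogenic C448Y substitution. It replicates in E. coli from a high-copy ColE1/pUC-type origin and also contains an f1 origin. A single NeoR/KanR (Tn5 aminoglycoside phosphotransferase) gene serves both hosts. It is placed behind tandem bacterial (bla) and SV40 early promoters and followed by an HSV TK polyadenylation signal, so it gives kanamycin resistance in bacteria and G418 selection in mammalian cells.

The roughly 2.1 kb insert is transcribed from the CMV immediate-early enhancer and promoter and terminated by an SV40 poly(A) signal. The annotated SPAST open reading frame begins about 250 bp downstream of the T3 promoter, consistent with retention of the native 5' untranslated region indicated by the name. According to the stated purpose, the construct expresses both the full-length M1 and the shorter M87 spastin isoforms. These arise from alternative translation start sites on the same mRNA, so keeping the natural 5'UTR context is presumably what allows both to be made. T3 and T7 promoters flank the insert and serve as sequencing primer sites. The short lacZα, SV40 small t intron and large T antigen, ble and bGH matches in the feature table are backbone remnants rather than functional elements.

The depositor notes that cloning removed the vector's myc tag and destroyed the cloning sites, so the protein is untagged and must be detected with an anti-spastin antibody. The plasmid was used to study gain-of-function effects of this mutant spastin on microtubule dynamics.
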