Addgene plasmid #89318: pCMV-Tag/C448Y with 5'UTR
Purpose: expression of C448Y spastin M1 and M87 in mammalian cells
Depositing lab: Peter Baas. Depositing organization: Drexel University. Publication: Pathogenic mutation of spastin has gain-of-function effects on microtubule dynamics. Solowska JM, D'Rozario M, Jean DC, Davidson MW, Marenda DR, Baas PW. J Neurosci. 2014 Jan 29;34(5):1856-67. doi: 10.1523/JNEUROSCI.3309-13.2014. PubMed 24478365.
Backbone
  Vector backbone: pCMV-Tag
  Backbone manufacturer: Stratagene
  Backbone size w/o insert (bp): 4300
  Vector type: Mammalian Expression
  Selectable markers: Neomycin (select with G418)
Growth in bacteria
  Bacterial resistance: Kanamycin, 50 μg/mL
  Growth temperature: 37°C
  Growth strain: DH5alpha
  Copy number: Unknown
Gene/Insert
  Gene/Insert name: spastin (alt names: SPAST; NM 014946)
  Species: H. sapiens (human)
  Insert size (bp): 2123
  Entrez Gene: SPAST (a.k.a. ADPSP, FSP2, SPG4)
  Promoter: CMV
  Cloning method: Restriction Enzyme; 5′ cloning site EcoICR I/HincII (destroyed during cloning); 3′ cloning site BamH I/Bgl II (destroyed during cloning)
  Sequencing primers: 5′ T3; 3′ T7
Terms and licenses: Academic/Nonprofit Terms; Industry Terms: Not Available to Industry
Depositor comments: Cloning of spastin cDNA into pCMV-Tag EcoICR I and BamH I sites removed myc tag. To detect spastin use anti-spastin antibody.
How to cite: pCMV-Tag/C448Y with 5'UTR was a gift from Peter Baas (Addgene plasmid # 89318 ; http://n2t.net/addgene:89318 ; RRID:Addgene_89318)
